>Addgene plasmid #193258 | CABE-T1.2 | addgene full sequence | sequence record 379831 | Addgene NGS Result
AAGCTACAACAAGGCAAGGCTTGACCGACAATTGCATGAAGAATCTGCTTAGGGTTAGGCGTTTTGCGCT
GCTTCGCGATGTACGGGCCAGATATACGCGTTGACATTGATTATTGACTAGTTATTAATAGTAATCAATT
ACGGGGTCATTAGTTCATAGCCCATATATGGAGTTCCGCGTTACATAACTTACGGTAAATGGCCCGCCTG
GCTGACCGCCCAACGACCCCCGCCCATTGACGTCAATAATGACGTATGTTCCCATAGTAACGCCAATAGG
GACTTTCCATTGACGTCAATGGGTGGAGTATTTACGGTAAACTGCCCACTTGGCAGTACATCAAGTGTAT
CATATGCCAAGTACGCCCCCTATTGACGTCAATGACGGTAAATGGCCCGCCTGGCATTATGCCCAGTACA
TGACCTTATGGGACTTTCCTACTTGGCAGTACATCTACGTATTAGTCATCGCTATTACCATGGTGATGCG
GTTTTGGCAGTACATCAATGGGCGTGGATAGCGGTTTGACTCACGGGGATTTCCAAGTCTCCACCCCATT
GACGTCAATGGGAGTTTGTTTTGGCACCAAAATCAACGGGACTTTCCAAAATGTCGTAACAACTCCGCCC
CATTGACGCAAATGGGCGGTAGGCGTGTACGGTGGGAGGTCTATATAAGCAGAGCTGGTTTAGTGAACCG
TCAGATCCGCTAGAGATCCGCGGCCGCTAATACGACTCACTATAGGGAGAGCCGCCACCATGTCCGAAGT
CGAGTTTTCCCATGAGTACTGGATGAGACACGCATTGACTCTCGCAAAGAGGGCTCGAGATGAACGCCAT
GTGCCCGTGGGGGCAGTACTCGTGCTCAACAATCGCGTAATCGGCGAAGGTTGGAATAGGGCAAAGGGAC
TCCACGACCCCACTGCACATGCGGAAATCATGGCCCTTCGACAGGGAGGGCTTGTGATGCAGAATTATCG
ACTTATCGATGCGACGCTGTACTCGACGTTTGAACCTTGCGTAATGTGCGCGGGAGCTATGATTCACTCC
CGCATTGGACGAGTTGTATTCGGTGTTCGCAACGCCAAGACGGGTGCCGCAGGTTCACTGATGGACGTGC
TGCATCATCCAGGCATGAACCACCGGGTAGAAATCACAGAAGGCATATTGGCGGACGAATGTGCGGCGCT
GTTGTGTCGTTTTTTTCGCATGCCCAGGCGTGTCTTTAACGCCCAGAAAAAAGCACAATCCTCTACTGAC
TCTGGTGGTTCTTCTGGTGGTTCTAGCGGCAGCGAGACTCCCGGGACCTCAGAGTCCGCCACACCCGAAA
GTTCTGGTGGTTCTTCTGGTGGTTCTGACAAGAAGTACAGCATCGGCCTGGCCATCGGCACCAACTCTGT
GGGCTGGGCCGTGATCACCGACGAGTACAAGGTGCCCAGCAAGAAATTCAAGGTGCTGGGCAACACCGAC
CGGCACAGCATCAAGAAGAACCTGATCGGAGCCCTGCTGTTCGACAGCGGCGAAACAGCCGAGGCCACCC
GGCTGAAGAGAACCGCCAGAAGAAGATACACCAGACGGAAGAACCGGATCTGCTATCTGCAAGAGATCTT
CAGCAACGAGATGGCCAAGGTGGACGACAGCTTCTTCCACAGACTGGAAGAGTCCTTCCTGGTGGAAGAG
GATAAGAAGCACGAGCGGCACCCCATCTTCGGCAACATCGTGGACGAGGTGGCCTACCACGAGAAGTACC
CCACCATCTACCACCTGAGAAAGAAACTGGTGGACAGCACCGACAAGGCCGACCTGCGGCTGATCTATCT
GGCCCTGGCCCACATGATCAAGTTCCGGGGCCACTTCCTGATCGAGGGCGACCTGAACCCCGACAACAGC
GACGTGGACAAGCTGTTCATCCAGCTGGTGCAGACCTACAACCAGCTGTTCGAGGAAAACCCCATCAACG
CCAGCGGCGTGGACGCCAAGGCCATCCTGTCTGCCAGACTGAGCAAGAGCAGACGGCTGGAAAATCTGAT
CGCCCAGCTGCCCGGCGAGAAGAAGAATGGCCTGTTCGGAAACCTGATTGCCCTGAGCCTGGGCCTGACC
CCCAACTTCAAGAGCAACTTCGACCTGGCCGAGGATGCCAAACTGCAGCTGAGCAAGGACACCTACGACG
ACGACCTGGACAACCTGCTGGCCCAGATCGGCGACCAGTACGCCGACCTGTTTCTGGCCGCCAAGAACCT
GTCCGACGCCATCCTGCTGAGCGACATCCTGAGAGTGAACACCGAGATCACCAAGGCCCCCCTGAGCGCC
TCTATGATCAAGAGATACGACGAGCACCACCAGGACCTGACCCTGCTGAAAGCTCTCGTGCGGCAGCAGC
TGCCTGAGAAGTACAAAGAGATTTTCTTCGACCAGAGCAAGAACGGCTACGCCGGCTACATTGACGGCGG
AGCCAGCCAGGAAGAGTTCTACAAGTTCATCAAGCCCATCCTGGAAAAGATGGACGGCACCGAGGAACTG
CTCGTGAAGCTGAACAGAGAGGACCTGCTGCGGAAGCAGCGGACCTTCGACAACGGCAGCATCCCCCACC
AGATCCACCTGGGAGAGCTGCACGCCATTCTGCGGCGGCAGGAAGATTTTTACCCATTCCTGAAGGACAA
CCGGGAAAAGATCGAGAAGATCCTGACCTTCCGCATCCCCTACTACGTGGGCCCTCTGGCCAGGGGAAAC
AGCAGATTCGCCTGGATGACCAGAAAGAGCGAGGAAACCATCACCCCCTGGAACTTCGAGGAAGTGGTGG
ACAAGGGCGCTTCCGCCCAGAGCTTCATCGAGCGGATGACCAACTTCGATAAGAACCTGCCCAACGAGAA
GGTGCTGCCCAAGCACAGCCTGCTGTACGAGTACTTCACCGTGTATAACGAGCTGACCAAAGTGAAATAC
GTGACCGAGGGAATGAGAAAGCCCGCCTTCCTGAGCGGCGAGCAGAAAAAGGCCATCGTGGACCTGCTGT
TCAAGACCAACCGGAAAGTGACCGTGAAGCAGCTGAAAGAGGACTACTTCAAGAAAATCGAGTGCTTCGA
CTCCGTGGAAATCTCCGGCGTGGAAGATCGGTTCAACGCCTCCCTGGGCACATACCACGATCTGCTGAAA
ATTATCAAGGACAAGGACTTCCTGGACAATGAGGAAAACGAGGACATTCTGGAAGATATCGTGCTGACCC
TGACACTGTTTGAGGACAGAGAGATGATCGAGGAACGGCTGAAAACCTATGCCCACCTGTTCGACGACAA
AGTGATGAAGCAGCTGAAGCGGCGGAGATACACCGGCTGGGGCAGGCTGAGCCGGAAGCTGATCAACGGC
ATCCGGGACAAGCAGTCCGGCAAGACAATCCTGGATTTCCTGAAGTCCGACGGCTTCGCCAACAGAAACT
TCATGCAGCTGATCCACGACGACAGCCTGACCTTTAAAGAGGACATCCAGAAAGCCCAGGTGTCCGGCCA
GGGCGATAGCCTGCACGAGCACATTGCCAATCTGGCCGGCAGCCCCGCCATTAAGAAGGGCATCCTGCAG
ACAGTGAAGGTGGTGGACGAGCTCGTGAAAGTGATGGGCCGGCACAAGCCCGAGAACATCGTGATCGAAA
TGGCCAGAGAGAACCAGACCACCCAGAAGGGACAGAAGAACAGCCGCGAGAGAATGAAGCGGATCGAAGA
GGGCATCAAAGAGCTGGGCAGCCAGATCCTGAAAGAACACCCCGTGGAAAACACCCAGCTGCAGAACGAG
AAGCTGTACCTGTACTACCTGCAGAATGGGCGGGATATGTACGTGGACCAGGAACTGGACATCAACCGGC
TGTCCGACTACGATGTGGACCATATCGTGCCTCAGAGCTTTCTGAAGGACGACTCCATCGACAACAAGGT
GCTGACCAGAAGCGACAAGAACCGGGGCAAGAGCGACAACGTGCCCTCCGAAGAGGTCGTGAAGAAGATG
AAGAACTACTGGCGGCAGCTGCTGAACGCCAAGCTGATTACCCAGAGAAAGTTCGACAATCTGACCAAGG
CCGAGAGAGGCGGCCTGAGCGAACTGGATAAGGCCGGCTTCATCAAGAGACAGCTGGTGGAAACCCGGCA
GATCACAAAGCACGTGGCACAGATCCTGGACTCCCGGATGAACACTAAGTACGACGAGAATGACAAGCTG
ATCCGGGAAGTGAAAGTGATCACCCTGAAGTCCAAGCTGGTGTCCGATTTCCGGAAGGATTTCCAGTTTT
ACAAAGTGCGCGAGATCAACAACTACCACCACGCCCACGACGCCTACCTGAACGCCGTCGTGGGAACCGC
CCTGATCAAAAAGTACCCTAAGCTGGAAAGCGAGTTCGTGTACGGCGACTACAAGGTGTACGACGTGCGG
AAGATGATCGCCAAGAGCGAGCAGGAAATCGGCAAGGCTACCGCCAAGTACTTCTTCTACAGCAACATCA
TGAACTTTTTCAAGACCGAGATTACCCTGGCCAACGGCGAGATCCGGAAGCGGCCTCTGATCGAGACAAA
CGGCGAAACCGGGGAGATCGTGTGGGATAAGGGCCGGGATTTTGCCACCGTGCGGAAAGTGCTGAGCATG
CCCCAAGTGAATATCGTGAAAAAGACCGAGGTGCAGACAGGCGGCTTCAGCAAAGAGTCTATCCTGCCCA
AGAGGAACAGCGATAAGCTGATCGCCAGAAAGAAGGACTGGGACCCTAAGAAGTACGGCGGCTTCGACAG
CCCCACCGTGGCCTATTCTGTGCTGGTGGTGGCCAAAGTGGAAAAGGGCAAGTCCAAGAAACTGAAGAGT
GTGAAAGAGCTGCTGGGGATCACCATCATGGAAAGAAGCAGCTTCGAGAAGAATCCCATCGACTTTCTGG
AAGCCAAGGGCTACAAAGAAGTGAAAAAGGACCTGATCATCAAGCTGCCTAAGTACTCCCTGTTCGAGCT
GGAAAACGGCCGGAAGAGAATGCTGGCCTCTGCCGGCGAACTGCAGAAGGGAAACGAACTGGCCCTGCCC
TCCAAATATGTGAACTTCCTGTACCTGGCCAGCCACTATGAGAAGCTGAAGGGCTCCCCCGAGGATAATG
AGCAGAAACAGCTGTTTGTGGAACAGCACAAGCACTACCTGGACGAGATCATCGAGCAGATCAGCGAGTT
CTCCAAGAGAGTGATCCTGGCCGACGCTAATCTGGACAAAGTGCTGTCCGCCTACAACAAGCACCGGGAT
AAGCCCATCAGAGAGCAGGCCGAGAATATCATCCACCTGTTTACCCTGACCAATCTGGGAGCCCCTGCCG
CCTTCAAGTACTTTGACACCACCATCGACCGGAAGAGGTACACCAGCACCAAAGAGGTGCTGGACGCCAC
CCTGATCCACCAGAGCATCACCGGCCTGTACGAGACACGGATCGACCTGTCTCAGCTGGGAGGTGACTCT
GGTGGAAGCGGAGGATCTGGCGGCAGCACCAATCTGAGCGACATCATCGAGAAAGAGACAGGCAAGCAGC
TGGTCATCCAAGAGTCCATCCTGATGCTGCCTGAAGAGGTGGAAGAAGTGATCGGCAACAAGCCCGAGTC
CGACATCCTGGTGCACACCGCCTACGATGAGAGCACCGACGAGAACGTGATGCTGCTGACCTCTGACGCC
CCTGAGTACAAGCCTTGGGCTCTCGTGATCCAGGACAGCAACGGCGAGAACAAGATCAAGATGCTGAGCG
GCGGCTCTGGTGGCTCTGGCGGATCTACAAACCTGTCCGATATTATTGAGAAAGAAACCGGGAAACAGCT
CGTGATTCAAGAGTCTATTCTCATGCTCCCGGAAGAAGTCGAGGAAGTCATTGGAAACAAGCCTGAGAGC
GATATTCTGGTCCATACAGCCTACGACGAGTCTACCGATGAGAATGTCATGCTCCTCACCAGCGACGCTC
CCGAGTATAAGCCATGGGCACTTGTCATTCAGGACTCCAATGGGGAAAACAAAATCAAAATGCTCCCAAA
GAAAAAACGCAAGGTGGAGGGAGCTGATAAGCGCACCGCCGATGGTTCCGAGTTCGAAAGCCCCAAGAAG
AAGAGGAAAGTCTAACCGGTCATCATCACCATCACCATTGAGTTTAAACCCGCTGATCAGCCTCGACTGT
GCCTTCTAGTTGCCAGCCATCTGTTGTTTGCCCCTCCCCCGTGCCTTCCTTGACCCTGGAAGGTGCCACT
CCCACTGTCCTTTCCTAATAAAATGAGGAAATTGCATCGCATTGTCTGAGTAGGTGTCATTCTATTCTGG
GGGGTGGGGTGGGGCAGGACAGCAAGGGGGAGGATTGGGAAGACAATAGCAGGCATGCTGGGGATGCGGT
GGGCTCTATGGCTTCTGAGGCGGAAAGAACCAGCTGGGGCTCGATACCGTCGACCTCTAGCTAGAGCTTG
GCGTAATCATGGTCATAGCTGTTTCCTGTGTGAAATTGTTATCCGCTCACAATTCCACACAACATACGAG
CCGGAAGCATAAAGTGTAAAGCCTAGGGTGCCTAATGAGTGAGCTAACTCACATTAATTGCGTTGCGCTC
ACTGCCCGCTTTCCAGTCGGGAAACCTGTCGTGCCAGCTGCATTAATGAATCGGCCAACGCGCGGGGAGA
GGCGGTTTGCGTATTGGGCGCTCTTCCGCTTCCTCGCTCACTGACTCGCTGCGCTCGGTCGTTCGGCTGC
GGCGAGCGGTATCAGCTCACTCAAAGGCGGTAATACGGTTATCCACAGAATCAGGGGATAACGCAGGAAA
GAACATGTGAGCAAAAGGCCAGCAAAAGGCCAGGAACCGTAAAAAGGCCGCGTTGCTGGCGTTTTTCCAT
AGGCTCCGCCCCCCTGACGAGCATCACAAAAATCGACGCTCAAGTCAGAGGTGGCGAAACCCGACAGGAC
TATAAAGATACCAGGCGTTTCCCCCTGGAAGCTCCCTCGTGCGCTCTCCTGTTCCGACCCTGCCGCTTAC
CGGATACCTGTCCGCCTTTCTCCCTTCGGGAAGCGTGGCGCTTTCTCATAGCTCACGCTGTAGGTATCTC
AGTTCGGTGTAGGTCGTTCGCTCCAAGCTGGGCTGTGTGCACGAACCCCCCGTTCAGCCCGACCGCTGCG
CCTTATCCGGTAACTATCGTCTTGAGTCCAACCCGGTAAGACACGACTTATCGCCACTGGCAGCAGCCAC
TGGTAACAGGATTAGCAGAGCGAGGTATGTAGGCGGTGCTACAGAGTTCTTGAAGTGGTGGCCTAACTAC
GGCTACACTAGAAGAACAGTATTTGGTATCTGCGCTCTGCTGAAGCCAGTTACCTTCGGAAAAAGAGTTG
GTAGCTCTTGATCCGGCAAACAAACCACCGCTGGTAGCGGTGGTTTTTTTGTTTGCAAGCAGCAGATTAC
GCGCAGAAAAAAAGGATCTCAAGAAGATCCTTTGATCTTTTCTACGGGGTCTGACGCTCAGTGGAACGAA
AACTCACGTTAAGGGATTTTGGTCATGAGATTATCAAAAAGGATCTTCACCTAGATCCTTTTAAATTAAA
AATGAAGTTTTAAATCAATCTAAAGTATATATGAGTAAACTTGGTCTGACAGTTACCAATGCTTAATCAG
TGAGGCACCTATCTCAGCGATCTGTCTATTTCGTTCATCCATAGTTGCCTGACTCCCCGTCGTGTAGATA
ACTACGATACGGGAGGGCTTACCATCTGGCCCCAGTGCTGCAATGATACCGCGAGACCCACGCTCACCGG
CTCCAGATTTATCAGCAATAAACCAGCCAGCCGGAAGGGCCGAGCGCAGAAGTGGTCCTGCAACTTTATC
CGCCTCCATCCAGTCTATTAATTGTTGCCGGGAAGCTAGAGTAAGTAGTTCGCCAGTTAATAGTTTGCGC
AACGTTGTTGCCATTGCTACAGGCATCGTGGTGTCACGCTCGTCGTTTGGTATGGCTTCATTCAGCTCCG
GTTCCCAACGATCAAGGCGAGTTACATGATCCCCCATGTTGTGCAAAAAAGCGGTTAGCTCCTTCGGTCC
TCCGATCGTTGTCAGAAGTAAGTTGGCCGCAGTGTTATCACTCATGGTTATGGCAGCACTGCATAATTCT
CTTACTGTCATGCCATCCGTAAGATGCTTTTCTGTGACTGGTGAGTACTCAACCAAGTCATTCTGAGAAT
AGTGTATGCGGCGACCGAGTTGCTCTTGCCCGGCGTCAATACGGGATAATACCGCGCCACATAGCAGAAC
TTTAAAAGTGCTCATCATTGGAAAACGTTCTTCGGGGCGAAAACTCTCAAGGATCTTACCGCTGTTGAGA
TCCAGTTCGATGTAACCCACTCGTGCACCCAACTGATCTTCAGCATCTTTTACTTTCACCAGCGTTTCTG
GGTGAGCAAAAACAGGAAGGCAAAATGCCGCAAAAAAGGGAATAAGGGCGACACGGAAATGTTGAATACT
CATACTCTTCCTTTTTCAATATTATTGAAGCATTTATCAGGGTTATTGTCTCATGAGCGGATACATATTT
GAATGTATTTAGAAAAATAAACAAATAGGGGTTCCGCGCACATTTCCCCGAAAAGTGCCACCTGACGTCG
ACGGATCGGGAGATCGATCTCCCGATCCCCTAGGGTCGACTCTCAGTACAATCTGCTCTGATGCCGCATA
GTTAAGCCAGTATCTGCTCCCTGCTTGTGTGTTGGAGGTCGCTGAGTAGTGCGCGAGCAAAATTT
Features (pLannotate 1.2.2; 18 found; start..end, strand, type, name):
    103..482     +  enhancer       CMV enhancer: human cytomegalovirus immediate early enhancer
    483..686     +  promoter       CMV promoter: human cytomegalovirus (CMV) immediate early promoter
    728..746     +  promoter       T7 promoter: promoter for bacteriophage T7 RNA polymerase
    763..1260    +  CDS            TadA*(7.10): DNA adenosine deaminase evolved from the E. coli tRNA adenosine deaminase TadA (Gaudelli et al., 2017)
   1357..2958    +  CDS            dCas9(N): N-terminal portion of catalytically inactive Streptococcus pyogenes dCas9 carrying the D10A mutation (Zetsche et al., 2015)
   2959..5453    +  CDS            Cas9(C) (fragment): C-terminal portion of Streptococcus pyogenes Cas9 (Zetsche et al., 2015)
   5767..6015    +  CDS            UGI: UNGI_BPPB2 - Experimental evidence at protein level: Swiss-Prot protein existence level 1. This protein binds specifically and reversibly to the host uracil-DNA glycosylase, preventing removal of uracil residues from PBS2 DNA by the host uracil-excision repair system. From Bacillus phage PBS2 (Bacteriophage PBS2).
   6157..6381    +  polyA_signal   bGH poly(A) signal: bovine growth hormone polyadenylation signal
   6385..6406    +  promoter       SV40 promoter (fragment): SV40 enhancer and early promoter
   6411..6427    +  misc_feature   MCS (fragment): pBluescript multiple cloning site
   6476..6492    -  protein_bind   lac operator: The lac repressor binds to the lac operator to inhibit transcription in E. coli. This inhibition can be relieved by adding lactose or isopropyl-β-D-thiogalactopyranoside (IPTG). lac repressor encoded by lacI
   6500..6530    -  promoter       lac promoter: promoter for the E. coli lac operon
   6545..6566    -  protein_bind   CAP binding site: CAP binding activates transcription in the presence of cAMP. E. coli catabolite activator protein
   6579..6671    -  CDS            lacI (fragment): lac repressor; lacI; The lac repressor binds to the lac operator to inhibit transcription in E. coli. This inhibition can be relieved by adding lactose or isopropyl-β-D-thiogalactopyranoside (IPTG).
   6854..7442    -  rep_origin     ori: high-copy-number ColE1/pMB1/pBR322/pUC origin of replication
   7613..8473    -  CDS            AmpR: β-lactamase; bla; confers resistance to ampicillin, carbenicillin, and related antibiotics
   8474..8578    -  promoter       AmpR promoter: bla
   8649..8693    -  misc_feature   bom (fragment): basis of mobility region from pBR322
