[The description below was written by a language model from this plasmid's Addgene catalogue record and pLannotate feature annotations shown in this document.]
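Description:
CABE-T1.2 is a mammalian expression plasmid of about 8.7 kb, built on a CMV/pBR322-type backbone, that encodes a TadA-derived base editor. In E. coli it is maintained as a high-copy plasmid through a ColE1/pMB1-family origin and selected with ampicillin via the β-lactamase gene and its native promoter. The backbone also retains short, non-functional remnants typical of common cloning vectors: lac promoter/operator and CAP site, a lacI fragment, a bom fragment, and small pieces of an SV40 promoter and a multiple cloning site. No mammalian selection marker is annotated, which fits use by transient transfection.

The payload is a single open reading frame driven by the human CMV immediate-early enhancer and promoter and terminated by the bovine growth hormone polyadenylation signal. A T7 promoter sits just upstream of the coding region and could support in vitro transcription. The fusion begins with an engineered TadA deaminase domain, which the annotation software matches to TadA*(7.10). The catalogue entry notes further TadA mutations but does not list them. This is followed by Streptococcus pyogenes Cas9 carrying D10A. The software splits Cas9 into two adjacent segments and labels the first "dCas9", but only D10A is recorded, consistent with a nickase. A UGI domain from phage PBS2 follows; it blocks uracil-DNA glycosylase so that deaminated cytosines are not excised. Unannotated gaps between the domains probably hold linkers or localization signals, though the record does not identify them.

The associated work concerns cytosine base editors generated from TadA variants. The plasmid is used to express this editor in mammalian cells, and a guide RNA must be supplied separately, since no guide cassette is annotated.
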