Addgene plasmid #193258: CABE-T1.2
Purpose: Expression of CABE-T1.2 base editor in mammalian cells, CMV promoter
Depositing lab: Nicole Gaudelli. Depositing organization: Beam Therapeutics. Publication: Improved cytosine base editors generated from TadA variants. Lam DK, Feliciano PR, Arif A, Bohnuud T, Fernandez TP, Gehrke JM, Grayson P, Lee KD, Ortega MA, Sawyer C, Schwaegerle ND, Peraro L, Young L, Lee SJ, Ciaramella G, Gaudelli NM. Nat Biotechnol. 2023 Jan 9. doi: 10.1038/s41587-022-01611-9. PubMed 36624149.
Backbone
  Vector backbone: CMV/pBR322
  Vector type: Mammalian Expression
Growth in bacteria
  Bacterial resistance: Ampicillin, 100 μg/mL
  Growth temperature: 37°C
  Growth strain: DH5alpha
  Copy number: High Copy
Gene/Insert
  Gene/Insert name: CABE-T1.2
  Species: Other
  Mutation: D10A (Cas9), TadA mutations within
  Promoter: CMV
  Cloning method: Ligation Independent Cloning
Terms and licenses: Academic/Nonprofit Terms; Industry Terms: Not Available to Industry
How to cite: CABE-T1.2 was a gift from Nicole Gaudelli (Addgene plasmid # 193258 ; http://n2t.net/addgene:193258 ; RRID:Addgene_193258)
